>Addgene plasmid #105355 | pJOG684 | addgene full sequence | sequence record 206354 | Addgene NGS Result
CGCAGCGGTCGGGCTGAACGGGGGGTTCGTGCACACAGCCCAGCTTGGAGCGAACGACCTACACCGAACT
GAGATACCTACAGCGTGAGCTATGAGAAAGCGCCACGCTTCCCGAAGGGAGAAAGGCGGACAGGTATCCG
GTAAGCGGCAGGGTCGGAACAGGAGAGCGCACGAGGGAGCTTCCAGGGGGAAACGCCTGGTATCTTTATA
GTCCTGTCGGGTTTCGCCACCTCTGACTTGAGCGTCGATTTTTGTGATGCTCGTCAGGGGGGCGGAGCCT
ATGGAAAAACGCCAGCAACGCGGCCTTTTTACGGTTCCTGGCCTTTTGCTGGCCTTTTGCTCACATGTTC
TTTCCTGCGTTATCCCCTGATTCTGTGGATAACCGTATTACCGCCTTTGAGTGAGCTGATACCGCTCGCC
GCAGCCGAACGACCGAGCGCAGCGAGTCAGTGAGCGAGGAAGCGGAAGAGCGCCCAATACGCAAACCGCC
TCTCCCCGCGCGTTGGCCGATTCATTAATCACTCTGTGGTCTCAGGAGTGGGACCCACGGTTCAATTATT
GCCAATTTTCAGCTCCACCGTATATTTAAAAAATAAAACGATAATGCTAAAAAAATATAAATCGTAACGA
TCGTTAAATCTCAACGGCTGGATCTTATGACGACCGTTAGAAATTGTGGTTGTCGACGAGTCAGTAATAA
ACGGCGTCAAAGTGGTTGCAGCCGGCACACACGAGTCGTGTTTATCAACTCAAAGCACAAATACTTTTCC
TCAACCTAAAAATAAGGCAATTAGCCAAAAACAACTTTGCGTGTAAACAACGCTCAATACACGTGTCATT
TTATTATTAGCTATTGCTTCACCGCCTTAGCTTTCTCGTGACCTAGTCGTCCTCGTCTTTTCTTCTTCTT
CTTCTATAAAACAATACCCAAAGAGCTCTTCTTCTTCACAATTCAGATTTCAATTTCTCAAAATCTTAAA
AACTTTCTCTCAATTCTCTCTACCGTGATCAAGGTAAATTTCTGTGTTCCTTATTCTCTCAAAATCTTCG
ATTTTGTTTTCGTTCGATCCCAATTTCGTATATGTTCTTTGGTTTAGATTCTGTTAATCTTAGATCGAAG
TCGATTTTCTGGGTTTGATCGTTAGATATCATCTTAATTCTCGATTAGGGTTTCATAGATATCATCCGAT
TTGTTCAAATAATTTGAGTTTTGTCGAATAATTACTCTTCGATTTGTGATTTCTATCTAGATCTGGTGTT
AGTTTCTAGTTTGTGCGATCGAATTTGTCGATTAATCTGAGTTTTTCTGATTAACAAATGTGAGACCACG
AAGTGGCTCTTCAGTGGACGAAAGGGCCTCGTGATACGCCTATTTTTATAGGTTAATGTCATGATAATAA
TGGTTTCTTAGACGTCAGGTGGCACTTTTCGGGGAAATGTGCGCGGAACCCCTATTTGTTTATTTTTCTA
AATACATTCAAATATGTATCCGCTCATGAGACAATAACCCTGATAAATGCTTCAATAATATTGAAAAAGG
AAGAGTATGCGCTCACGCAACTGGTCCAGAACCTTGACCGAACGCAGCGGTGGTAACGGCGCAGTGGCGG
TTTTCATGGCTTGTTATGACTGTTTTTTTTTGGGGTACAGTCTATGCCTCGGGCATCCAAGCAGCAAGCG
CGTTACGCCGTGGGTCGATGTTTGATGTTATGGAGCAGCAACGATGTTACGCAGCAGGGCAGTCGCCCTA
AAACAAAGTTAAACATCATGAGGGAAGCGGTGATCGCCGAAGTATCGACTCAACTATCAGAGGTAGTTGG
CGTCATCGAGCGCCATCTCGAACCGACGTTGCTGGCCGTACATTTGTACGGCTCCGCAGTGGATGGCGGC
CTGAAGCCACACAGCGATATTGATTTGCTGGTTACGGTGACCGTAAGGCTTGATGAAACAACGCGGCGAG
CTTTGATCAACGACCTTTTGGAAACTTCGGCTTCCCCTGGAGAGAGCGAGATTCTCCGCGCTGTAGAAGT
CACCATTGTTGTGCACGACGACATCATTCCGTGGCGTTATCCAGCTAAGCGCGAACTGCAATTTGGAGAA
TGGCAGCGCAATGACATTCTTGCAGGTATCTTCGAGCCAGCCACGATCGACATTGATCTGGCTATCTTGC
TGACAAAAGCAAGAGAACATAGCGTTGCCTTGGTAGGTCCAGCGGCGGAGGAACTCTTTGATCCGGTTCC
TGAACAGGATCTATTTGAGGCGCTAAATGAAACCTTAACGCTATGGAACTCGCCGCCCGACTGGGCTGGC
GATGAGCGAAATGTAGTGCTTACGTTGTCCCGCATTTGGTACAGCGCAGTAACCGGCAAAATCGCGCCGA
AGGATGTCGCTGCCGACTGGGCAATGGAGCGCCTGCCGGCCCAGTATCAGCCCGTCATACTTGAAGCTAG
ACAGGCTTATCTTGGACAAGAAGAAGATCGCTTGGCCTCGCGCGCAGATCAGTTGGAAGAATTTGTCCAT
TACGTAAAAGGCGAGATCACCAAGGTAGTCGGCAAATAACTGTCAGACCAAGTTTACTCATATATACTTT
AGATTGATTTAAAACTTCATTTTTAATTTAAAAGGATCTAGGTGAAGATCCTTTTTGATAATCTCATGAC
CAAAATCCCTTAACGTGAGTTTTCGTTCCACTGAGCGTCAGACCCCGTAGAAAAGATCAAAGGATCTTCT
TGAGATCCTTTTTTTCTGCGCGTAATCTGCTGCTTGCAAACAAAAAAACCACCGCTACCAGCGGTGGTTT
GTTTGCCGGATCAAGAGCTACCAACTCTTTTTCCGAAGGTAACTGGCTTCAGCAGAGCGCAGATACCAAA
TACTGTTCTTCTAGTGTAGCCGTAGTTAGGCCACCACTTCAAGAACTCTGTAGCACCGCCTACATACCTC
GCTCTGCTAATCCTGTTACCAGTGGCTGCTGCCAGTGGCGATAAGTCGTGTCTTACCGGGTTGGACTCAA
GACGATAGTTACCGGATAAGG
Features (pLannotate 1.2.2; 6 found; start..end, strand, type, name):
    470..519     +  CDS            lacI (fragment): lac repressor; lacI; The lac repressor binds to the lac operator to inhibit transcription in E. coli. This inhibition can be relieved by adding lactose or isopropyl-β-D-thiogalactopyranoside (IPTG).
   1442..1546    +  promoter       AmpR promoter: bla
   1537..1617    -  CDS            int (fragment): INT2_ECOLX - Protein inferred from homology: Swiss-Prot protein existence level 3. Putative integrase believed to be involved in the insertion of antibiotic resistance genes into plasmids and transposons. From Escherichia coli.
   1705..1761    +  CDS            GmR (fragment): gentamycin acetyltransferase; aacC1; confers resistance to gentamycin
   1768..2556    +  CDS            aadA: S3AD_ECOLX - Experimental evidence at protein level: Swiss-Prot protein existence level 1. Mediates bacterial resistance to the antibiotics streptomycin and spectinomycin. From Escherichia coli.
   2730..287     +  rep_origin     ori (across the origin): high-copy-number ColE1/pMB1/pBR322/pUC origin of replication
