[The description below was written by a language model from this plasmid's Addgene catalogue record and pLannotate feature annotations shown in this document.]
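Description:
pJOG684 is a level 0 part plasmid for the plant Modular Cloning (MoClo) system, a Golden Gate-based hierarchical assembly scheme. It is built on the pICH41295 backbone, a small synthetic-biology vector intended only for propagation in E. coli. The sequenced plasmid is about 3 kb and carries a high-copy ColE1/pUC-type origin of replication. Selection is by spectinomycin through the aadA aminoglycoside adenylyltransferase gene, which sits downstream of a bla (AmpR) promoter. The short integrase, gentamicin acetyltransferase and lacI fragments picked up by the automated annotation appear to be non-functional remnants of the resistance cassette and of earlier cloning steps, not working genes.

The payload is an approximately 800 bp fragment of the Arabidopsis thaliana UBQ10 (polyubiquitin 10, At4g05320) promoter, widely used for fairly strong, broadly constitutive expression in plants. Internal BsaI and BpiI recognition sites were removed ("domesticated") so that the fragment survives type IIS digestion in later assembly steps. It was inserted through BpiI sites that were destroyed in the process, as is standard for level 0 module construction. The feature table does not annotate the promoter itself, which presumably occupies the unannotated region between the lacI fragment and the AmpR promoter. The record also does not state the flanking fusion overhangs.

The plasmid is not an expression vector in its own right. It serves as a reusable promoter module that is combined with coding sequence, tag and terminator parts to build plant transcriptional units, which can then be assembled into multigene constructs.
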