Addgene plasmid #105355: pJOG684
Purpose: Synthetic biology
Depositing lab: Johannes Stuttmann. Depositing organization: Martin-Luther-Universitaet Halle-Wittenberg. Publication: Peripheral infrastructure vectors and an extended set of plant parts for the Modular Cloning system. Gantner J, Ordon J, Ilse T, Kretschmer C, Gruetzner R, Lofke C, Dagdas Y, Burstenbinder K, Marillonnet S, Stuttmann J. PLoS One. 2018 May 30;13(5):e0197185. doi: 10.1371/journal.pone.0197185. eCollection 2018. PubMed 29847550.
Backbone
  Vector backbone: pICH41295 (Engler et al., 2014)
  Vector type: Synthetic Biology
Growth in bacteria
  Bacterial resistance: Spectinomycin, 50 μg/mL
  Growth temperature: 37°C
  Growth strain: DH5alpha
  Copy number: High Copy
Gene/Insert
  Gene/Insert name: promotor UBQ10 (At4g05320; 800bp)
  Species: A. thaliana (mustard weed)
  Mutation: BsaI/ BpiI restriction sites removed
  Cloning method: Restriction Enzyme; 5′ cloning site BpiI (destroyed during cloning); 3′ cloning site BpiI (destroyed during cloning)
  Sequencing primers: 5′ CTTTGAGTGAGCTGATACCG; 3′ GGGTTCCGCGCACATTTC
Terms and licenses: Academic/Nonprofit Terms; Industry Terms: Not Available to Industry
How to cite: pJOG684 was a gift from Johannes Stuttmann (Addgene plasmid # 105355 ; http://n2t.net/addgene:105355 ; RRID:Addgene_105355)
